Addgene plasmid #239794: pBK1579
Purpose: pLV-U6-[empty]-EFSNC-dSaCas9-DNMT3a-P2A-Puro-WPRE
Depositing lab: Boris Kantor. Depositing organization: Duke University. Publication: Downregulation of SNCA Expression by Targeted Editing of DNA Methylation: A Potential Strategy for Precision Therapy in PD. Kantor B, Tagliafierro L, Gu J, Zamora ME, Ilich E, Grenier C, Huang ZY, Murphy S, Chiba-Falek O. Mol Ther. 2018 Nov 7;26(11):2638-2649. doi: 10.1016/j.ymthe.2018.08.019. Epub 2018 Aug 29. PubMed 30266652.
Backbone
  Vector backbone: Lentiviral vector
  Backbone manufacturer: Duke VVC
  Total vector size (bp): 12103
  Vector type: Lentiviral
  Selectable markers: Puromycin
Growth in bacteria
  Bacterial resistance: Ampicillin, 100 μg/mL
  Growth temperature: 37°C
  Growth strain: NEB Stable
  Copy number: High Copy
Gene/Insert
  Gene/Insert name: pLV-U6-[empty]-EFSNC-dSaCas9-DNMT3a-P2A-Puro-WPRE
  Species: H. sapiens (human)
  Insert size (bp): 8580
  Promoter: CMV
  Cloning method: Restriction Enzyme; 5′ cloning site SpeI (not destroyed); 3′ cloning site PmeI (not destroyed)
  Sequencing primers: 5′ CMV F; 3′ WPRE L
Terms and licenses: Academic/Nonprofit Terms; Industry Terms: Not Available to Industry
How to cite: pBK1579 was a gift from Boris Kantor (Addgene plasmid # 239794 ; http://n2t.net/addgene:239794 ; RRID:Addgene_239794)
