[The description below was written by a language model from this plasmid's Addgene catalogue record and pLannotate feature annotations shown in this document.]
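Description:
pBK1579 is a 12.1 kb HIV-1-based, self-inactivating lentiviral transfer vector that delivers an all-in-one CRISPR epigenome-editing system for targeted DNA methylation in mammalian cells. In bacteria it is maintained through a high-copy ColE1/pUC-type origin with ampicillin resistance, and an f1 origin is also present. The catalogue lists CMV as the promoter. In the feature table, the CMV enhancer and promoter sit upstream of a truncated 5' LTR, where they drive transcription of the viral genomic RNA in packaging cells rather than expression of the payload. The viral elements comprise the Ψ packaging signal with a gag fragment, the RRE for Rev-dependent export, the cPPT/CTS, a WPRE to boost transcript expression, and a ΔU3 3' LTR followed by a bGH polyadenylation signal.

The payload contains two expression units. A human U6 Pol III promoter precedes a Staphylococcus aureus guide RNA scaffold, and the "[empty]" designation indicates that no targeting spacer has been cloned, so users must add their own guide sequence. Downstream, an EF-1α core promoter (called EFSNC in the construct name) drives a 3xFLAG-tagged S. aureus Cas9. The record names it as the nuclease-dead dSaCas9, although the inactivating mutations are not listed in the annotation. It is joined through a nucleoplasmin NLS to the catalytic domain of DNA methyltransferase 3A. According to the construct name, a P2A peptide links this fusion to puromycin N-acetyltransferase, so transduced cells can be selected with puromycin from the same transcript.

The guide-directed fusion is meant to deposit methylation at a chosen locus and so repress transcription. The associated publication applied this strategy to downregulate SNCA expression in the context of Parkinson's disease.
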