Features (pLannotate 1.2.2; 32 found; start..end, strand, type, name):
    366..565     +  promoter       CMV promoter: human cytomegalovirus (CMV) immediate early promoter
    583..763     +  LTR            5' LTR (truncated): truncated 5' long terminal repeat (LTR) from HIV-1
    810..935     +  misc_feature   HIV-1 Ψ: packaging signal of human immunodeficiency virus type 1
    919..1282    +  CDS            HIV-1 gag (fragment): gag protein from human immunodeficiency virus 1; gag
   1428..1661    +  misc_feature   RRE: The Rev response element (RRE) of HIV-1 allows for Rev-dependent mRNA export from the nucleus to the cytoplasm.
   2038..2138    +  CDS            Rev (fragment): human immunodeficiency virus 1 (HIV-1) Rev protein; rev; enhances nuclear export of unspliced and incompletely spliced viral mRNAs
   2188..2305    +  misc_feature   cPPT/CTS: central polypurine tract and central termination sequence of HIV-1
   2382..2622    +  promoter       U6 promoter: RNA polymerase III promoter for human U6 snRNA
   2651..2726    +  misc_RNA       Sa gRNA scaffold: guide RNA scaffold for the Staphylococcus aureus CRISPR/Cas9 system
   2744..2762    +  CDS            small t antigen (fragment): SV40 (simian virus 40) small t antigen
   2788..2999    +  promoter       EF-1α core promoter: core promoter for human elongation factor EF-1α
   3016..3081    +  CDS            3xFLAG: three tandem FLAG® epitope tags, followed by an enterokinase cleavage site
   3160..6315    +  CDS            cas9: CAS9_STAAU - Experimental evidence at protein level: Swiss-Prot protein existence level 1. CRISPR (clustered regularly interspaced short palindromic repeat) is an adaptive immune system that provides protection against mobile genetic elements (viruses, transposable elements and conjugative plasmids). CRISPR clusters contain spacers, sequences complementary to antecedent mobile elements, and target invading nucleic acids. CRISPR clusters are transcribed and processed into CRISPR RNA (crRNA). In type II CRISPR systems correct processing of pre-crRNA requires a trans- encoded small RNA (tracrRNA)
   6316..6341    +  CDS            nucleoplasmin NLS (fragment): bipartite nuclear localization signal from nucleoplasmin
   6370..7302    +  CDS            DNMT3A catalytic domain: catalytic domain of DNA methyltransferase 3A
   7380..7977    +  CDS            PuroR (fragment): puromycin N-acetyltransferase; pac from Streptomyces; confers resistance to puromycin
   7993..8581    +  misc_feature   WPRE: woodchuck hepatitis virus posttranscriptional regulatory element
   8632..8651    +  misc_feature   cPPT/CTS (fragment): central polypurine tract and central termination sequence of HIV-1
   8653..8886    +  LTR            3' LTR (ΔU3): self-inactivating 3' long terminal repeat (LTR) from HIV-1
   8918..9142    +  polyA_signal   bGH poly(A) signal: bovine growth hormone polyadenylation signal
   9146..9167    +  promoter       SV40 promoter (fragment): SV40 enhancer and early promoter
   9188..9546    +  rep_origin     f1 ori (sequence partly withheld): f1 bacteriophage origin of replication; arrow indicates direction of (+) strand synthesis
   9544..9657    +  polyA_signal   SV40 poly(A) signal (fragment): SV40 polyadenylation signal
   9719..9741    -  protein_bind   lac operator (fragment): The lac repressor binds to the lac operator to inhibit transcription in E. coli. This inhibition can be relieved by adding lactose or isopropyl-β-D-thiogalactopyranoside (IPTG). lac repressor encoded by lacI
   9745..9775    -  promoter       lac promoter: promoter for the E. coli lac operon
   9790..9811    -  protein_bind   CAP binding site: CAP binding activates transcription in the presence of cAMP. E. coli catabolite activator protein
   9824..9916    -  CDS            lacI (fragment): lac repressor; lacI; The lac repressor binds to the lac operator to inhibit transcription in E. coli. This inhibition can be relieved by adding lactose or isopropyl-β-D-thiogalactopyranoside (IPTG).
  10099..10687   -  rep_origin     ori: high-copy-number ColE1/pMB1/pBR322/pUC origin of replication
  10858..11718   -  CDS            AmpR: β-lactamase; bla; confers resistance to ampicillin, carbenicillin, and related antibiotics
  11719..11823   -  promoter       AmpR promoter: bla
  11882..11934   -  misc_feature   bom (fragment): basis of mobility region from pBR322
  12089..365     +  enhancer       CMV enhancer (across the origin): human cytomegalovirus immediate early enhancer
>Addgene plasmid #239794 | pBK1579 | addgene full sequence | sequence record 477509 | Addgene NGS Result
CTAGTTATTAATAGTAATCAATTACGGGGTCATTAGTTCATAGCCCATATATGGAGTTCCGCGTTACATA
ACTTACGGTAAATGGCCCGCCTGGCTGACCGCCCAACGACCCCCGCCCATTGACGTCAATAATGACGTAT
GTTCCCATAGTAACGCCAATAGGGACTTTCCATTGACGTCAATGGGTGGAGTATTTACGGTAAACTGCCC
ACTTGGCAGTACATCAAGTGTATCATATGCCAAGTACGCCCCCTATTGACGTCAATGACGGTAAATGGCC
CGCCTGGCATTATGCCCAGTACATGACCTTATGGGACTTTCCTACTTGGCAGTACATCTACGTATTAGTC
ATCGCTATTACCATGGTGATGCGGTTTTGGCAGTACATCAATGGGCGTGGATAGCGGTTTGACTCACGGG
GATTTCCAAGTCTCCACCCCATTGACGTCAATGGGAGTTTGTTTTGGCACCAAAATCAACGGGACTTTCC
AAAATGTCGTAACAACTCCGCCCCATTGACGCAAATGGGCGGTAGGCGTGTACGGTGGGAGGTCTATATA
AGCAGCGCGTTTTGCCTGTACTGGGTCTCTCTGGTTAGACCAGATCTGAGCCTGGGAGCTCTCTGGCTAA
CTAGGGAACCCACTGCTTAAGCCTCAATAAAGCTTGCCTTGAGTGCTTCAAGTAGTGTGTGCCCGTCTGT
TGTGTGACTCTGGTAACTAGAGATCCCTCAGACCCTTTTAGTCAGTGTGGAAAATCTCTAGCAGTGGCGC
CCGAACAGGGACTTGAAAGCGAAAGGGAAACCAGAGGAGCTCTCTCGACGCAGGACTCGGCTTGCTGAAG
CGCGCACGGCAAGAGGCGAGGGGCGGCGACTGGTGAGTACGCCAAAAATTTTGACTAGCGGAGGCTAGAA
GGAGAGAGATGGGTGCGAGAGCGTCAGTATTAAGCGGGGGAGAATTAGATCGCGATGGGAAAAAATTCGG
TTAAGGCCAGGGGGAAAGAAAAAATATAAATTAAAACATATAGTATGGGCAAGCAGGGAGCTAGAACGAT
TCGCAGTTAATCCTGGCCTGTTAGAAACATCAGAAGGCTGTAGACAAATACTGGGACAGCTACAACCATC
CCTTCAGACAGGATCAGAAGAACTTAGATCATTATATAATACAGTAGCAACCCTCTATTGTGTGCATCAA
AGGATAGAGATAAAAGACACCAAGGAAGCTTTAGACAAGATAGAGGAAGAGCAAAACAAAAGTAAGACCA
CCGCACAGCAAGCGGCCGCTGATCTTCAGACCTGGAGGAGGAGATATGAGGGACAATTGGAGAAGTGAAT
TATATAAATATAAAGTAGTAAAAATTGAACCATTAGGAGTAGCACCCACCAAGGCAAAGAGAAGAGTGGT
GCAGAGAGAAAAAAGAGCAGTGGGAATAGGAGCTTTGTTCCTTGGGTTCTTGGGAGCAGCAGGAAGCACT
ATGGGCGCAGCGTCAATGACGCTGACGGTACAGGCCAGACAATTATTGTCTGGTATAGTGCAGCAGCAGA
ACAATTTGCTGAGGGCTATTGAGGCGCAACAGCATCTGTTGCAACTCACAGTCTGGGGCATCAAGCAGCT
CCAGGCAAGAATCCTGGCTGTGGAAAGATACCTAAAGGATCAACAGCTCCTGGGGATTTGGGGTTGCTCT
GGAAAACTCATTTGCACCACTGCTGTGCCTTGGAATGCTAGTTGGAGTAATAAATCTCTGGAACAGATTT
GGAATCACACGACCTGGATGGAGTGGGACAGAGAAATTAACAATTACACAAGCTTAATACACTCCTTAAT
TGAAGAATCGCAAAACCAGCAAGAAAAGAATGAACAAGAATTATTGGAATTAGATAAATGGGCAAGTTTG
TGGAATTGGTTTAACATAACAAATTGGCTGTGGTATATAAAATTATTCATAATGATAGTAGGAGGCTTGG
TAGGTTTAAGAATAGTTTTTGCTGTACTTTCTATAGTGAATAGAGTTAGGCAGGGATATTCACCATTATC
GTTTCAGACCCACCTCCCAACCCCGAGGGGACCCGACAGGCCCGAAGGAATAGAAGAAGAAGGTGGAGAG
AGAGACAGAGACAGATCCATTCGATTAGTGAACGGATCGGCACTGCGTGCGCCAATTCTGCAGACAAATG
GCAGTATTCATCCACAATTTTAAAAGAAAAGGGGGGATTGGGGGGTACAGTGCAGGGGAAAGAATAGTAG
ACATAATAGCAACAGACATACAAACTAAAGAATTACAAAAACAAATTACAAAAATTCAAAATTTTCGGGT
TTATTACAGGGACAGCAGAGATCCAGTTTGGTTAATTAATGGGCGGGACGTTAACGGGGCGGAACGGTAC
CGAGGGCCTATTTCCCATGATTCCTTCATATTTGCATATACGATACAAGGCTGTTAGAGAGATAATTAGA
ATTAATTTGACTGTAAACACAAAGATATTAGTACAAAATACGTGACGTAGAAAGTAATAATTTCTTGGGT
AGTTTGCAGTTTTAAAATTATGTTTTAAAATGGACTATCATATGCTTACCGTAACTTGAAAGTATTTCGA
TTTCTTGGCTTTATATATCTTGTGGAAAGGACGAAACACCGGAGACGTGTACACGTCTCTGTTTTAGTAC
TCTGGAAACAGAATCTACTAAAACAAGGCAAAATGCCGTGTTTATCTCGTCAACTTGTTGGCGAGATTTT
TTGAATTCGCTAGCTAGGTCTTGAAAGGAGTGGGAATTGGCTCCGGTGCCCGTCAGTGGGCAGAGCGCAC
ATCGCCCACAGTCCCCGAGAAGTTGGGGGGAGGGGTCGGCAATTGATCCGGTGCCTAGAGAAGGTGGCGC
GGGGTAAACTGGGAAAGTGATGTCGTGTACTGGCTCCGCCTTTTTCCCGAGGGTGGGGGAGAACCGTATA
TAAGTGCAGTAGTCGCCGTGAACGTTCTTTTTCGCAACGGGTTTGCCGCCAGAACACAGGACCGGTGCCA
CCATGGACTACAAAGACCATGACGGTGATTATAAAGATCATGACATAGATTACAAGGATGACGATGACAA
GGGTGGATCGCCAAAGAAAAAGAGGAAAGTCGCCCCAAAGAAGAAGCGGAAGGTCGGTATCCACGGAGTC
CCAGCAGCCAAGCGGAACTACATCCTGGGCCTGGCCATCGGCATCACCAGCGTGGGCTACGGCATCATCG
ACTACGAGACACGGGACGTGATCGATGCCGGCGTGCGGCTGTTCAAAGAGGCCAACGTGGAAAACAACGA
GGGCAGGCGGAGCAAGAGAGGCGCCAGAAGGCTGAAGCGGCGGAGGCGGCATAGAATCCAGAGAGTGAAG
AAGCTGCTGTTCGACTACAACCTGCTGACCGACCACAGCGAGCTGAGCGGCATCAACCCCTACGAGGCCA
GAGTGAAGGGCCTGAGCCAGAAGCTGAGCGAGGAAGAGTTCTCTGCCGCCCTGCTGCACCTGGCCAAGAG
AAGAGGCGTGCACAACGTGAACGAGGTGGAAGAGGACACCGGCAACGAGCTGTCCACCAAAGAGCAGATC
AGCCGGAACAGCAAGGCCCTGGAAGAGAAATACGTGGCCGAACTGCAGCTGGAACGGCTGAAGAAAGACG
GCGAAGTGCGGGGCAGCATCAACAGATTCAAGACCAGCGACTACGTGAAAGAAGCCAAACAGCTGCTGAA
GGTGCAGAAGGCCTACCACCAGCTGGACCAGAGCTTCATCGACACCTACATCGACCTGCTGGAAACCCGG
CGGACCTACTATGAGGGACCTGGCGAGGGCAGCCCCTTCGGCTGGAAGGACATCAAAGAATGGTACGAGA
TGCTGATGGGCCACTGCACCTACTTCCCCGAGGAACTGCGGAGCGTGAAGTACGCCTACAACGCCGACCT
GTACAACGCCCTGAACGACCTGAACAATCTCGTGATCACCAGGGACGAGAACGAGAAGCTGGAATATTAC
GAGAAGTTCCAGATCATCGAGAACGTGTTCAAGCAGAAGAAGAAGCCCACCCTGAAGCAGATCGCCAAAG
AAATCCTCGTGAACGAAGAGGATATTAAGGGCTACAGAGTGACCAGCACCGGCAAGCCCGAGTTCACCAA
CCTGAAGGTGTACCACGACATCAAGGACATTACCGCCCGGAAAGAGATTATTGAGAACGCCGAGCTGCTG
GATCAGATTGCCAAGATCCTGACCATCTACCAGAGCAGCGAGGACATCCAGGAAGAACTGACCAATCTGA
ACTCCGAGCTGACCCAGGAAGAGATCGAGCAGATCTCTAATCTGAAGGGCTATACCGGCACCCACAACCT
GAGCCTGAAGGCCATCAACCTGATCCTGGACGAGCTGTGGCACACCAACGACAACCAGATCGCTATCTTC
AACCGGCTGAAGCTGGTGCCCAAGAAGGTGGACCTGTCCCAGCAGAAAGAGATCCCCACCACCCTGGTGG
ACGACTTCATCCTGAGCCCCGTCGTGAAGAGAAGCTTCATCCAGAGCATCAAAGTGATCAACGCCATCAT
CAAGAAGTACGGCCTGCCCAACGACATCATTATCGAGCTGGCCCGCGAGAAGAACTCCAAGGACGCCCAG
AAAATGATCAACGAGATGCAGAAGCGGAACCGGCAGACCAACGAGCGGATCGAGGAAATCATCCGGACCA
CCGGCAAAGAGAACGCCAAGTACCTGATCGAGAAGATCAAGCTGCACGACATGCAGGAAGGCAAGTGCCT
GTACAGCCTGGAAGCCATCCCTCTGGAAGATCTGCTGAACAACCCCTTCAACTATGAGGTGGACCACATC
ATCCCCAGAAGCGTGTCCTTCGACAACAGCTTCAACAACAAGGTGCTCGTGAAGCAGGAAGAAGCCAGCA
AGAAGGGCAACCGGACCCCATTCCAGTACCTGAGCAGCAGCGACAGCAAGATCAGCTACGAAACCTTCAA
GAAGCACATCCTGAATCTGGCCAAGGGCAAGGGCAGAATCAGCAAGACCAAGAAAGAGTATCTGCTGGAA
GAACGGGACATCAACAGGTTCTCCGTGCAGAAAGACTTCATCAACCGGAACCTGGTGGATACCAGATACG
CCACCAGAGGCCTGATGAACCTGCTGCGGAGCTACTTCAGAGTGAACAACCTGGACGTGAAAGTGAAGTC
CATCAATGGCGGCTTCACCAGCTTTCTGCGGCGGAAGTGGAAGTTTAAGAAAGAGCGGAACAAGGGGTAC
AAGCACCACGCCGAGGACGCCCTGATCATTGCCAACGCCGATTTCATCTTCAAAGAGTGGAAGAAACTGG
ACAAGGCCAAAAAAGTGATGGAAAACCAGATGTTCGAGGAAAAGCAGGCCGAGAGCATGCCCGAGATCGA
AACCGAGCAGGAGTACAAAGAGATCTTCATCACCCCCCACCAGATCAAGCACATTAAGGACTTCAAGGAC
TACAAGTACAGCCACCGGGTGGACAAGAAGCCTAATAGAGAGCTGATTAACGACACCCTGTACTCCACCC
GGAAGGACGACAAGGGCAACACCCTGATCGTGAACAATCTGAACGGCCTGTACGACAAGGACAATGACAA
GCTGAAAAAGCTGATCAACAAGAGCCCCGAAAAGCTGCTGATGTACCACCACGACCCCCAGACCTACCAG
AAACTGAAGCTGATTATGGAACAGTACGGCGACGAGAAGAATCCCCTGTACAAGTACTACGAGGAAACCG
GGAACTACCTGACCAAGTACTCCAAAAAGGACAACGGCCCCGTGATCAAGAAGATTAAGTATTACGGCAA
CAAACTGAACGCCCATCTGGACATCACCGACGACTACCCCAACAGCAGAAACAAGGTCGTGAAGCTGTCC
CTGAAGCCCTACAGATTCGACGTGTACCTGGACAATGGCGTGTACAAGTTCGTGACCGTGAAGAATCTGG
ATGTGATCAAAAAAGAAAACTACTACGAAGTGAATAGCAAGTGCTATGAGGAAGCTAAGAAGCTGAAGAA
GATCAGCAACCAGGCCGAGTTTATCGCCTCCTTCTACAACAACGATCTGATCAAGATCAACGGCGAGCTG
TATAGAGTGATCGGCGTGAACAACGACCTGCTGAACCGGATCGAAGTGAACATGATCGACATCACCTACC
GCGAGTACCTGGAAAACATGAACGACAAGAGGCCCCCCAGGATCATTAAGACAATCGCCTCCAAGACCCA
GAGCATTAAGAAGTACAGCACAGACATTCTGGGCAACCTGTATGAAGTGAAATCTAAGAAGCACCCTCAG
ATCATCAAAAAGGGCAAAAGGCCGGCGGCCACGAAAAAGGCGCTCGAGGGCGGAGGCGGGAGCGGATCCC
CCTCCCGGCTCCAGATGTTCTTCGCTAATAACCACGACCAGGAATTTGACCCTCCAAAGGTTTACCCACC
TGTCCCAGCTGAGAAGAGGAAGCCCATCCGGGTGCTGTCTCTCTTTGATGGAATCGCTACAGGGCTCCTG
GTGCTGAAGGACTTGGGCATTCAGGTGGACCGCTACATTGCCTCGGAGGTGTGTGAGGACTCCATCACGG
TGGGCATGGTGCGGCACCAGGGGAAGATCATGTACGTCGGGGACGTCCGCAGCGTCACACAGAAGCATAT
CCAGGAGTGGGGCCCATTCGATCTGGTGATTGGGGGCAGTCCCTGCAATGACCTCTCCATCGTCAACCCT
GCTCGCAAGGGCCTCTACGAGGGCACTGGCCGGCTCTTCTTTGAGTTCTACCGCCTCCTGCATGATGCGC
GGCCCAAGGAGGGAGATGATCGCCCCTTCTTCTGGCTCTTTGAGAATGTGGTGGCCATGGGCGTTAGTGA
CAAGAGGGACATCTCGCGATTTCTCGAGTCCAACCCTGTGATGATTGATGCCAAAGAAGTGTCAGCTGCA
CACAGGGCCCGCTACTTCTGGGGTAACCTTCCCGGTATGAACAGGCCGTTGGCATCCACTGTGAATGATA
AGCTGGAGCTGCAGGAGTGTCTGGAGCATGGCAGGATAGCCAAGTTCAGCAAAGTGAGGACCATTACTAC
GAGGTCAAACTCCATAAAGCAGGGCAAAGACCAGCATTTTCCTGTGTTCATGAATGAGAAAGAGGACATC
TTATGGTGCACTGAAATGGAAAGGGTATTTGGTTTCCCAGTCCACTATACTGATGTGTCCAACATGAGCC
GCTTGGCGAGGCAGAGACTGCTGGGCCGGTCATGGAGCGTGCCAGTCATCCGCCACCTCTTCGCTCCGCT
GAAGGAGTATTTTGCGTGTGTGTCCGGCCGGCCCGGATCCGGCGCAACAAACTTCTCTCTGCTGAAACAA
GCCGGAGATGTCGAAGAGAATCCTGGACCGACCGAGTACAAGCCCACGGTGCGCCTCGCCACCCGCGACG
ACGTCCCCAGGGCCGTACGCACCCTCGCCGCCGCGTTCGCCGACTACCCCGCCACGCGCCACACCGTCGA
TCCGGACCGCCACATCGAGCGGGTCACCGAGCTGCAAGAACTCTTCCTCACGCGCGTCGGGCTCGACATC
GGCAAGGTGTGGGTCGCGGACGACGGCGCCGCGGTGGCGGTCTGGACCACGCCGGAGAGCGTCGAAGCGG
GGGCGGTGTTCGCCGAGATCGGCCCGCGCATGGCCGAGTTGAGCGGTTCCCGGCTGGCCGCGCAGCAACA
GATGGAAGGCCTCCTGGCGCCGCACCGGCCCAAGGAGCCCGCGTGGTTCCTGGCCACCGTCGGAGTCTCG
CCCGACCACCAGGGCAAGGGTCTGGGCAGCGCCGTCGTGCTCCCCGGAGTGGAGGCGGCCGAGCGCGCCG
GGGTGCCCGCCTTCCTGGAGACCTCCGCGCCCCGCAACCTCCCCTTCTACGAGCGGCTCGGCTTCACCGT
CACCGCCGACGTCGAGGTGCCCGAAGGACCGCGCACCTGGTGCATGACCCGCAAGCCCGGTGCCTGAACG
CGTTAAGTCGACAATCAACCTCTGGATTACAAAATTTGTGAAAGATTGACTGGTATTCTTAACTATGTTG
CTCCTTTTACGCTATGTGGATACGCTGCTTTAATGCCTTTGTATCATGCTATTGCTTCCCGTATGGCTTT
CATTTTCTCCTCCTTGTATAAATCCTGGTTGCTGTCTCTTTATGAGGAGTTGTGGCCCGTTGTCAGGCAA
CGTGGCGTGGTGTGCACTGTGTTTGCTGACGCAACCCCCACTGGTTGGGGCATTGCCACCACCTGTCAGC
TCCTTTCCGGGACTTTCGCTTTCCCCCTCCCTATTGCCACGGCGGAACTCATCGCCGCCTGCCTTGCCCG
CTGCTGGACAGGGGCTCGGCTGTTGGGCACTGACAATTCCGTGGTGTTGTCGGGGAAATCATCGTCCTTT
CCTTGGCTGCTCGCCTGTGTTGCCACCTGGATTCTGCGCGGGACGTCCTTCTGCTACGTCCCTTCGGCCC
TCAATCCAGCGGACCTTCCTTCCCGCGGCCTGCTGCCGGCTCTGCGGCCTCTTCCGCGTCTTCGCCTTCG
CCCTCAGACGAGTCGGATCTCCCTTTGGGCCGCCTCCCCGCGTCGACTTTAAGACCAATGACTTACAAGG
CAGCTGTAGATCTTAGCCACTTTTTAAAAGAAAAGGGGGGACTGGAAGGGCTAATTCACTCCCAACGAAG
ACAAGATCTGCTTTTTGCTTGTACTGGGTCTCTCTGGTTAGACCAGATCTGAGCCTGGGAGCTCTCTGGC
TAACTAGGGAACCCACTGCTTAAGCCTCAATAAAGCTTGCCTTGAGTGCTTCAAGTAGTGTGTGCCCGTC
TGTTGTGTGACTCTGGTAACTAGAGATCCCTCAGACCCTTTTAGTCAGTGTGGAAAATCTCTAGCAGGGC
CCGTTTAAACCCGCTGATCAGCCTCGACTGTGCCTTCTAGTTGCCAGCCATCTGTTGTTTGCCCCTCCCC
CGTGCCTTCCTTGACCCTGGAAGGTGCCACTCCCACTGTCCTTTCCTAATAAAATGAGGAAATTGCATCG
CATTGTCTGAGTAGGTGTCATTCTATTCTGGGGGGTGGGGTGGGGCAGGACAGCAAGGGGGAGGATTGGG
AAGACAATAGCAGGCATGCTGGGGATGCGGTGGGCTCTATGGCTTCTGAGGCGGAAAGAACCAGCTGGGG
CTCTAGGGGGTATCCCC
[124 nt withheld, positions 9188-9311]
C
[91 nt withheld, positions 9313-9403]
A
[49 nt withheld, positions 9405-9453]
CCTTTGACGTTGGAGTCCACGTTCTTT
[37 nt withheld, positions 9481-9517]
ACCCTATCTCGGTCTATTCTTTTGATTTATAATGGTTACAAATAAAGCAATAGCATCACAAATTTCACAA
ATAAAGCATTTTTTTCACTGCATTCTAGTTGTGGTTTGTCCAAACTCATCAATGTATCTTATCATGTCTG
TATACCGTCGACCTCTAGCTAGAGCTTGGCGTAATCATGGTCATAGCTGTTTCCTGTGTGAAATTGTTAT
CCGCTCACAATTCCACACAACATACGAGCCGGAAGCATAAAGTGTAAAGCCTGGGGTGCCTAATGAGTGA
GCTAACTCACATTAATTGCGTTGCGCTCACTGCCCGCTTTCCAGTCGGGAAACCTGTCGTGCCAGCTGCA
TTAATGAATCGGCCAACGCGCGGGGAGAGGCGGTTTGCGTATTGGGCGCTCTTCCGCTTCCTCGCTCACT
GACTCGCTGCGCTCGGTCGTTCGGCTGCGGCGAGCGGTATCAGCTCACTCAAAGGCGGTAATACGGTTAT
CCACAGAATCAGGGGATAACGCAGGAAAGAACATGTGAGCAAAAGGCCAGCAAAAGGCCAGGAACCGTAA
AAAGGCCGCGTTGCTGGCGTTTTTCCATAGGCTCCGCCCCCCTGACGAGCATCACAAAAATCGACGCTCA
AGTCAGAGGTGGCGAAACCCGACAGGACTATAAAGATACCAGGCGTTTCCCCCTGGAAGCTCCCTCGTGC
GCTCTCCTGTTCCGACCCTGCCGCTTACCGGATACCTGTCCGCCTTTCTCCCTTCGGGAAGCGTGGCGCT
TTCTCATAGCTCACGCTGTAGGTATCTCAGTTCGGTGTAGGTCGTTCGCTCCAAGCTGGGCTGTGTGCAC
GAACCCCCCGTTCAGCCCGACCGCTGCGCCTTATCCGGTAACTATCGTCTTGAGTCCAACCCGGTAAGAC
ACGACTTATCGCCACTGGCAGCAGCCACTGGTAACAGGATTAGCAGAGCGAGGTATGTAGGCGGTGCTAC
AGAGTTCTTGAAGTGGTGGCCTAACTACGGCTACACTAGAAGAACAGTATTTGGTATCTGCGCTCTGCTG
AAGCCAGTTACCTTCGGAAAAAGAGTTGGTAGCTCTTGATCCGGCAAACAAACCACCGCTGGTAGCGGTG
GTTTTTTTGTTTGCAAGCAGCAGATTACGCGCAGAAAAAAAGGATCTCAAGAAGATCCTTTGATCTTTTC
TACGGGGTCTGACGCTCAGTGGAACGAAAACTCACGTTAAGGGATTTTGGTCATGAGATTATCAAAAAGG
ATCTTCACCTAGATCCTTTTAAATTAAAAATGAAGTTTTAAATCAATCTAAAGTATATATGAGTAAACTT
GGTCTGACAGTTACCAATGCTTAATCAGTGAGGCACCTATCTCAGCGATCTGTCTATTTCGTTCATCCAT
AGTTGCCTGACTCCCCGTCGTGTAGATAACTACGATACGGGAGGGCTTACCATCTGGCCCCAGTGCTGCA
ATGATACCGCGAGACCCACGCTCACCGGCTCCAGATTTATCAGCAATAAACCAGCCAGCCGGAAGGGCCG
AGCGCAGAAGTGGTCCTGCAACTTTATCCGCCTCCATCCAGTCTATTAATTGTTGCCGGGAAGCTAGAGT
AAGTAGTTCGCCAGTTAATAGTTTGCGCAACGTTGTTGCCATTGCTACAGGCATCGTGGTGTCACGCTCG
TCGTTTGGTATGGCTTCATTCAGCTCCGGTTCCCAACGATCAAGGCGAGTTACATGATCCCCCATGTTGT
GCAAAAAAGCGGTTAGCTCCTTCGGTCCTCCGATCGTTGTCAGAAGTAAGTTGGCCGCAGTGTTATCACT
CATGGTTATGGCAGCACTGCATAATTCTCTTACTGTCATGCCATCCGTAAGATGCTTTTCTGTGACTGGT
GAGTACTCAACCAAGTCATTCTGAGAATAGTGTATGCGGCGACCGAGTTGCTCTTGCCCGGCGTCAATAC
GGGATAATACCGCGCCACATAGCAGAACTTTAAAAGTGCTCATCATTGGAAAACGTTCTTCGGGGCGAAA
ACTCTCAAGGATCTTACCGCTGTTGAGATCCAGTTCGATGTAACCCACTCGTGCACCCAACTGATCTTCA
GCATCTTTTACTTTCACCAGCGTTTCTGGGTGAGCAAAAACAGGAAGGCAAAATGCCGCAAAAAAGGGAA
TAAGGGCGACACGGAAATGTTGAATACTCATACTCTTCCTTTTTCAATATTATTGAAGCATTTATCAGGG
TTATTGTCTCATGAGCGGATACATATTTGAATGTATTTAGAAAAATAAACAAATAGGGGTTCCGCGCACA
TTTCCCCGAAAAGTGCCACCTGACGTCGACGGATCGGGAGATCTCCCGATCCCCTATGGTGCACTCTCAG
TACAATCTGCTCTGATGCCGCATAGTTAAGCCAGTATCTGCTCCCTGCTTGTGTGTTGGAGGTCGCTGAG
TAGTGCGCGAGCAAAATTTAAGCTACAACAAGGCAAGGCTTGACCGACAATTGCATGAAGAATCTGCTTA
GGGTTAGGCGTTTTGCGCTGCTTCGCGATGTACGGGCCAGATATACGCGTTGACATTGATTATTGA
